Addgene plasmid #48830: pGGC025
Purpose: Provides 3xGFP as GreenGate coding sequence module.
Depositing lab: Jan Lohmann. Depositing organization: Universitaet Heidelberg. Publication: GreenGate - A Novel, Versatile, and Efficient Cloning System for Plant Transgenesis. Lampropoulos A, Sutikovic Z, Wenzl C, Maegele I, Lohmann JU, Forner J. PLoS One. 2013 Dec 20;8(12):e83043. doi: 10.1371/journal.pone.0083043. PubMed 24376629.
Backbone
  Vector backbone: pUC19
  Backbone size w/o insert (bp): 2686
  Vector type: Golden Gate compatible cloning vector
Growth in bacteria
  Bacterial resistance: Ampicillin, 100 μg/mL
  Growth temperature: 37°C
  Growth strain: XL1 Blue
  Copy number: High Copy
Gene/Insert
  Gene/Insert name: 3xGFP
  Species: Synthetic
  Insert size (bp): 2267
  Cloning method: Unknown
Terms and licenses: Academic/Nonprofit Terms; Industry Terms: Not Available to Industry
Depositor comments: This plasmid is designed for Golden Gate cloning using the BsaI enzyme. Plasmid Features (listed as bp in full plasmid sequence): BsaI site #1 = 2241-2251bp 3x GFP coding sequence = 2252-4518bp BsaI site #2 = 4519-4529bp
How to cite: pGGC025 was a gift from Jan Lohmann (Addgene plasmid # 48830 ; http://n2t.net/addgene:48830 ; RRID:Addgene_48830)
