[The description below was written by a language model from this plasmid's Addgene catalogue record and pLannotate feature annotations shown in this document.]
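Description:
pGGC025 is an entry (module) plasmid of the GreenGate system, a Golden Gate-style modular cloning platform for building plant transformation constructs. It is based on the pUC19 backbone and is maintained in E. coli as a high-copy plasmid through the ColE1/pUC-type origin, with selection on ampicillin conferred by the bla β-lactamase gene under its native promoter. The annotated full sequence is about 4.95 kb. It retains remnants typical of a pUC-derived cloning vector: the CAP binding site, lac promoter and operator, and fragments of lacI, lacZα, bom and rop. SP6 and T7 phage promoters flank the insert region and face inward toward it.

The payload is a synthetic 3xGFP coding sequence of roughly 2.27 kb, consisting of three GFP open reading frames arranged in tandem on the same strand and separated by short spacers. The automated annotation matches each repeat to mEGFP, the last as a partial match, although the depositor describes the insert simply as 3xGFP. The cassette is bracketed directly by two BsaI recognition sites. Digestion with this type IIS enzyme releases the module with defined overhangs, allowing ordered, directional ligation with other GreenGate modules into a destination vector; the record does not list the overhang sequences themselves. The plasmid carries no plant promoter or terminator for the insert, because it supplies only the coding sequence position of an assembly, and those elements come from companion modules. It is used as a building block where a triple GFP reporter is wanted in a plant transgene, a format generally chosen for a brighter signal and a larger protein than a single GFP.
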