Features (pLannotate 1.2.2; 15 found; start..end, strand, type, name):
     96..200     +  promoter       AmpR promoter: bla
    201..1061    +  CDS            AmpR: β-lactamase; bla; confers resistance to ampicillin, carbenicillin, and related antibiotics
   1232..1820    +  rep_origin     ori: high-copy-number ColE1/pMB1/pBR322/pUC origin of replication
   2003..2095    +  CDS            lacI (fragment): lac repressor; lacI; The lac repressor binds to the lac operator to inhibit transcription in E. coli. This inhibition can be relieved by adding lactose or isopropyl-β-D-thiogalactopyranoside (IPTG).
   2108..2129    +  protein_bind   CAP binding site: CAP binding activates transcription in the presence of cAMP. E. coli catabolite activator protein
   2144..2174    +  promoter       lac promoter: promoter for the E. coli lac operon
   2182..2198    +  protein_bind   lac operator: The lac repressor binds to the lac operator to inhibit transcription in E. coli. This inhibition can be relieved by adding lactose or isopropyl-β-D-thiogalactopyranoside (IPTG). lac repressor encoded by lacI
   2212..2230    +  promoter       SP6 promoter: promoter for bacteriophage SP6 RNA polymerase
   2254..2970    +  CDS            mEGFP: mEGFP is a basic (constitutively fluorescent) green fluorescent protein published in 2002, derived from Aequorea victoria. It has moderate acid sensitivity.
   3028..3744    +  CDS            mEGFP: mEGFP is a basic (constitutively fluorescent) green fluorescent protein published in 2002, derived from Aequorea victoria. It has moderate acid sensitivity.
   3802..4519    +  CDS            mEGFP (fragment): enhanced GFP with monomerizing A206K mutation (Zacharias et al., 2002) mammalian codon-optimized
   4540..4558    -  promoter       T7 promoter: promoter for bacteriophage T7 RNA polymerase
   4560..4712    +  CDS            lacZα (fragment): LacZα fragment of β-galactosidase; lacZ fragment
   4718..4817    -  misc_feature   bom (fragment): basis of mobility region from pBR322
   4919..1       -  CDS            rop (fragment) (across the origin): Rop protein, which maintains plasmids at low copy number; rop
>Addgene plasmid #48830 | pGGC025 | depositor full sequence | sequence record 71228 | Full Sequence
GACGAAAGGGCCTCGTGATACGCCTATTTTTATAGGTTAATGTCATGATAATAATGGTTTCTTAGACGTC
AGGTGGCACTTTTCGGGGAAATGTGCGCGGAACCCCTATTTGTTTATTTTTCTAAATACATTCAAATATG
TATCCGCTCATGAGACAATAACCCTGATAAATGCTTCAATAATATTGAAAAAGGAAGAGTATGAGTATTC
AACATTTCCGTGTCGCCCTTATTCCCTTTTTTGCGGCATTTTGCCTTCCTGTTTTTGCTCACCCAGAAAC
GCTGGTGAAAGTAAAAGATGCTGAAGATCAGTTGGGTGCACGAGTGGGTTACATCGAACTGGATCTCAAC
AGCGGTAAGATCCTTGAGAGTTTTCGCCCCGAAGAACGTTTTCCAATGATGAGCACTTTTAAAGTTCTGC
TATGTGGCGCGGTATTATCCCGTATTGACGCCGGGCAAGAGCAACTCGGTCGCCGCATACACTATTCTCA
GAATGACTTGGTTGAGTACTCACCAGTCACAGAAAAGCATCTTACGGATGGCATGACAGTAAGAGAATTA
TGCAGTGCTGCCATAACCATGAGTGATAACACTGCGGCCAACTTACTTCTGACAACGATCGGAGGACCGA
AGGAGCTAACCGCTTTTTTGCACAACATGGGGGATCATGTAACTCGCCTTGATCGTTGGGAACCGGAGCT
GAATGAAGCCATACCAAACGACGAGCGTGACACCACGATGCCTGTAGCAATGGCAACAACGTTGCGCAAA
CTATTAACTGGCGAACTACTTACTCTAGCTTCCCGGCAACAATTAATAGACTGGATGGAGGCGGATAAAG
TTGCAGGACCACTTCTGCGCTCGGCCCTTCCGGCTGGCTGGTTTATTGCTGATAAATCTGGAGCCGGTGA
GCGTGGCTCTCGAGGTATCATTGCAGCACTGGGGCCAGATGGTAAGCCCTCCCGTATCGTAGTTATCTAC
ACGACGGGGAGTCAGGCAACTATGGATGAACGAAATAGACAGATCGCTGAGATAGGTGCCTCACTGATTA
AGCATTGGTAACTGTCAGACCAAGTTTACTCATATATACTTTAGATTGATTTAAAACTTCATTTTTAATT
TAAAAGGATCTAGGTGAAGATCCTTTTTGATAATCTCATGACCAAAATCCCTTAACGTGAGTTTTCGTTC
CACTGAGCGTCAGACCCCGTAGAAAAGATCAAAGGATCTTCTTGAGATCCTTTTTTTCTGCGCGTAATCT
GCTGCTTGCAAACAAAAAAACCACCGCTACCAGCGGTGGTTTGTTTGCCGGATCAAGAGCTACCAACTCT
TTTTCCGAAGGTAACTGGCTTCAGCAGAGCGCAGATACCAAATACTGTTCTTCTAGTGTAGCCGTAGTTA
GGCCACCACTTCAAGAACTCTGTAGCACCGCCTACATACCTCGCTCTGCTAATCCTGTTACCAGTGGCTG
CTGCCAGTGGCGATAAGTCGTGTCTTACCGGGTTGGACTCAAGACGATAGTTACCGGATAAGGCGCAGCG
GTCGGGCTGAACGGGGGGTTCGTGCACACAGCCCAGCTTGGAGCGAACGACCTACACCGAACTGAGATAC
CTACAGCGTGAGCTATGAGAAAGCGCCACGCTTCCCGAAGGGAGAAAGGCGGACAGGTATCCGGTAAGCG
GCAGGGTCGGAACAGGAGAGCGCACGAGGGAGCTTCCAGGGGGAAACGCCTGGTATCTTTATAGTCCTGT
CGGGTTTCGCCACCTCTGACTTGAGCGTCGATTTTTGTGATGCTCGTCAGGGGGGCGGAGCCTATGGAAA
AACGCCAGCAACGCGGCCTTTTTACGGTTCCTGGCCTTTTGCTGGCCTTTTGCTCACATGTTCTTTCCTG
CGTTATCCCCTGATTCTGTGGATAACCGTATTACCGCCTTTGAGTGAGCTGATACCGCTCGCCGCAGCCG
AACGACCGAGCGCAGCGAGTCAGTGAGCGAGGAAGCGGAAGAGCGCCCAATACGCAAACCGCCTCTCCCC
GCGCGTTGGCCGATTCATTAATGCAGCTGGCACGACAGGTTTCCCGACTGGAAAGCGGGCAGTGAGCGCA
ACGCAATTAATGTGAGTTAGCTCACTCATTAGGCACCCCAGGCTTTACACTTTATGCTTCCGGCTCGTAT
GTTGTGTGGAATTGTGAGCGGATAACAATTTCACACGAGCTATTTAGGTGACACTATAGAAGTGAAGCTT
GGTCTCAGGCTCCATGGTTTCTAAAGGTGAAGAGTTGTTTACTGGAGTTGTGCCTATTCTCGTTGAACTT
GATGGAGATGTGAACGGACACAAGTTCTCTGTTTCAGGAGAAGGAGAGGGAGATGCTACTTATGGAAAAC
TTACTTTGAAGTTTATTTGTACTACTGGAAAACTTCCTGTTCCTTGGCCTACTTTGGTGACTACTCTTAC
TTATGGAGTGCAATGCTTCTCAAGATACCCAGATCACATGAAGCAGCACGATTTCTTCAAATCTGCTATG
CCTGAAGGTTATGTTCAAGAGAGAACAATTTTCTTTAAGGATGATGGAAACTACAAAACTAGAGCTGAGG
TTAAGTTTGAGGGAGATACATTGGTGAATAGAATTGAACTCAAGGGAATCGATTTCAAAGAGGATGGTAA
CATCCTTGGACATAAATTGGAATACAACTACAACTCACACAACGTTTACATCATGGCTGATAAGCAAAAG
AACGGAATTAAGGTGAACTTCAAGATCAGACATAACATCGAGGATGGATCTGTTCAGTTGGCTGATCACT
ATCAACAGAATACTCCAATTGGAGATGGACCAGTTCTTTTGCCTGATAACCATTACCTTTCTACACAGTC
AAAGCTGTCTAAAGATCCTAATGAGAAAAGAGATCACATGGTTCTCCTTGAGTTTGTGACTGCTGCAGGT
ATCACACTCGGTATGGATGAGCTTTACAAGGGTACCTCTGGATCTGGATCAGGTTCTGGTAGTGGTTCTG
GTTCAGGATCTGCATGCATGGTTTCTAAGGGTGAGGAACTCTTCACTGGTGTTGTTCCTATCCTCGTTGA
GCTTGATGGTGATGTGAACGGACATAAGTTCTCTGTTTCTGGTGAAGGTGAGGGTGATGCTACTTACGGA
AAGCTTACTCTCAAGTTCATCTGTACCACTGGAAAGTTGCCTGTTCCTTGGCCTACTCTCGTTACTACTT
TCACTTACGGTGTGCAGTGCTTCTCAAGATACCCTGATCATATGAAGCAGCACGATTTCTTCAAGTCTGC
TATGCCTGAGGGATACGTGCAAGAGAGAACTATCTTCTTCAAGGATGATGGAAACTACAAGACCAGGGCT
GAGGTTAAGTTCGAGGGTGATACTCTTGTGAACAGGATCGAGCTTAAGGGAATCGATTTCAAAGAGGATG
GTAACATCCTTGGACACAAGCTTGAGTACAACTACAACTCTCACAACGTGTACATCATGGCTGATAAGCA
GAAGAACGGAATCAAGGTTAACTTCAAGATCAGGCACAACATCGAGGATGGATCTGTTCAGCTTGCTGAT
CATTACCAGCAGAACACTCCTATTGGAGATGGACCTGTTCTTCTCCCTGATAACCATTACCTTTCTACCC
AGTCTAAGCTCTCTAAAGATCCTAACGAGAAGAGGGATCATATGGTGCTCTTGGAGTTTGTTACTGCTGC
TGGAATCACTCACGGAATGGATGAACTTTACAAGCCGCGGTCTGGAAGTGGTAGTGGAAGTGGATCAGGT
AGTGGATCTGGAAGTACCGGTATGGTGAGCAAGGGCGAGGAGCTGTTCACCGGGGTGGTGCCCATCCTGG
TCGAGCTGGACGGCGACGTAAACGGCCACAAGTTCAGCGTGTCCGGCGAGGGCGAGGGCGATGCCACCTA
CGGCAAGCTGACCCTGAAGTTCATCTGCACCACCGGCAAGCTGCCCGTGCCCTGGCCCACCCTCGTGACC
ACCTTCACCTACGGCGTGCAGTGCTTCAGCCGCTACCCCGACCACATGAAGCAGCACGACTTCTTCAAGT
CCGCCATGCCCGAAGGCTACGTCCAGGAGCGCACCATCTTCTTCAAGGACGACGGCAACTACAAGACCCG
CGCCGAGGTGAAGTTCGAGGGCGACACCCTGGTGAACCGCATCGAGCTGAAGGGCATCGACTTCAAGGAG
GACGGCAACATCCTGGGGCACAAGCTGGAGTACAACTACAACAGCCACAACGTCTATATCATGGCCGACA
AGCAGAAGAACGGCATCAAGGTGAACTTCAAGATCCGCCACAACATCGAGGACGGCAGCGTGCAGCTCGC
CGACCACTACCAGCAGAACACCCCCATCGGCGACGGCCCCGTGCTGCTGCCCGACAACCACTACCTGAGC
ACCCAGTCCAAGCTGAGCAAAGACCCCAACGAGAAGCGCGATCACATGGTCCTGCTGGAGTTCGTGACCG
CCGCCGGGATCACTCACGGCATGGACGAGCTGTACAAGTCAGTGAGACCGAATTCTCGCCCTATAGTGAG
TCGTATTACCTGGCCGTCGTTTTACAACGTCGTGACTGGGAAAACCCTGGCGTTACCCAACTTAATCGCC
TTGCAGCACATCCCCCTTTCGCCAGCTGGCGTAATAGCGAAGAGGCCCGCACCGATCGCCCTTCCCAACA
GTTGCGCAGCCTGAATGGCGAATGGCGCCTGATGCGGTATTTTCTCCTTACGCATCTGTGCGGTATTTCA
CACCGCATATGGTGCACTCTCAGTACAATCTGCTCTGATGCCGCATAGTTAAGCCAGCCCCGACACCCGC
CAACACCCGCTGACGCGCCCTGACGGGCTTGTCTGCTCCCGGCATCCGCTTACAGACAAGCTGTGACCGT
CTCCGGGAGCTGCATGTGTCAGAGGTTTTCACCGTCATCACCGAAACGCGCGA
