>Addgene plasmid #48830 | pGGC025 | depositor partial sequence | sequence record 71229 | 3x GFP coding sequence
CCATGGTTTCTAAAGGTGAAGAGTTGTTTACTGGAGTTGTGCCTATTCTCGTTGAACTTGATGGAGATGT
GAACGGACACAAGTTCTCTGTTTCAGGAGAAGGAGAGGGAGATGCTACTTATGGAAAACTTACTTTGAAG
TTTATTTGTACTACTGGAAAACTTCCTGTTCCTTGGCCTACTTTGGTGACTACTCTTACTTATGGAGTGC
AATGCTTCTCAAGATACCCAGATCACATGAAGCAGCACGATTTCTTCAAATCTGCTATGCCTGAAGGTTA
TGTTCAAGAGAGAACAATTTTCTTTAAGGATGATGGAAACTACAAAACTAGAGCTGAGGTTAAGTTTGAG
GGAGATACATTGGTGAATAGAATTGAACTCAAGGGAATCGATTTCAAAGAGGATGGTAACATCCTTGGAC
ATAAATTGGAATACAACTACAACTCACACAACGTTTACATCATGGCTGATAAGCAAAAGAACGGAATTAA
GGTGAACTTCAAGATCAGACATAACATCGAGGATGGATCTGTTCAGTTGGCTGATCACTATCAACAGAAT
ACTCCAATTGGAGATGGACCAGTTCTTTTGCCTGATAACCATTACCTTTCTACACAGTCAAAGCTGTCTA
AAGATCCTAATGAGAAAAGAGATCACATGGTTCTCCTTGAGTTTGTGACTGCTGCAGGTATCACACTCGG
TATGGATGAGCTTTACAAGGGTACCTCTGGATCTGGATCAGGTTCTGGTAGTGGTTCTGGTTCAGGATCT
GCATGCATGGTTTCTAAGGGTGAGGAACTCTTCACTGGTGTTGTTCCTATCCTCGTTGAGCTTGATGGTG
ATGTGAACGGACATAAGTTCTCTGTTTCTGGTGAAGGTGAGGGTGATGCTACTTACGGAAAGCTTACTCT
CAAGTTCATCTGTACCACTGGAAAGTTGCCTGTTCCTTGGCCTACTCTCGTTACTACTTTCACTTACGGT
GTGCAGTGCTTCTCAAGATACCCTGATCATATGAAGCAGCACGATTTCTTCAAGTCTGCTATGCCTGAGG
GATACGTGCAAGAGAGAACTATCTTCTTCAAGGATGATGGAAACTACAAGACCAGGGCTGAGGTTAAGTT
CGAGGGTGATACTCTTGTGAACAGGATCGAGCTTAAGGGAATCGATTTCAAAGAGGATGGTAACATCCTT
GGACACAAGCTTGAGTACAACTACAACTCTCACAACGTGTACATCATGGCTGATAAGCAGAAGAACGGAA
TCAAGGTTAACTTCAAGATCAGGCACAACATCGAGGATGGATCTGTTCAGCTTGCTGATCATTACCAGCA
GAACACTCCTATTGGAGATGGACCTGTTCTTCTCCCTGATAACCATTACCTTTCTACCCAGTCTAAGCTC
TCTAAAGATCCTAACGAGAAGAGGGATCATATGGTGCTCTTGGAGTTTGTTACTGCTGCTGGAATCACTC
ACGGAATGGATGAACTTTACAAGCCGCGGTCTGGAAGTGGTAGTGGAAGTGGATCAGGTAGTGGATCTGG
AAGTACCGGTATGGTGAGCAAGGGCGAGGAGCTGTTCACCGGGGTGGTGCCCATCCTGGTCGAGCTGGAC
GGCGACGTAAACGGCCACAAGTTCAGCGTGTCCGGCGAGGGCGAGGGCGATGCCACCTACGGCAAGCTGA
CCCTGAAGTTCATCTGCACCACCGGCAAGCTGCCCGTGCCCTGGCCCACCCTCGTGACCACCTTCACCTA
CGGCGTGCAGTGCTTCAGCCGCTACCCCGACCACATGAAGCAGCACGACTTCTTCAAGTCCGCCATGCCC
GAAGGCTACGTCCAGGAGCGCACCATCTTCTTCAAGGACGACGGCAACTACAAGACCCGCGCCGAGGTGA
AGTTCGAGGGCGACACCCTGGTGAACCGCATCGAGCTGAAGGGCATCGACTTCAAGGAGGACGGCAACAT
CCTGGGGCACAAGCTGGAGTACAACTACAACAGCCACAACGTCTATATCATGGCCGACAAGCAGAAGAAC
GGCATCAAGGTGAACTTCAAGATCCGCCACAACATCGAGGACGGCAGCGTGCAGCTCGCCGACCACTACC
AGCAGAACACCCCCATCGGCGACGGCCCCGTGCTGCTGCCCGACAACCACTACCTGAGCACCCAGTCCAA
GCTGAGCAAAGACCCCAACGAGAAGCGCGATCACATGGTCCTGCTGGAGTTCGTGACCGCCGCCGGGATC
ACTCACGGCATGGACGAGCTGTACAAG
