>Addgene plasmid #48830 | pGGC025 | addgene partial sequence | sequence record 72418 | Lac-promoter 5'-CACTTTATGCTTCCGGCTCG-3'
CACGAGCTATTTAGGTGACACTATAGAAGTGAAGCTTGGTCTCAGGCTCCATGGTTTCTAAAGGTGAAGA
GTTGTTTACTGGAGTTGTGCCTATTCTCGTTGAACTTGATGGAGATGTGAACGGACACAAGTTCTCTGTT
TCAGGAGAAGGAGAGGGAGATGCTACTTATGGAAAACTTACTTTGAAGTTTATTTGTACTACTGGAAAAC
TTCCTGTTCCTTGGCCTACTTTGGTGACTACTCTTACTTATGGAGTGCAATGCTTCTCAAGATACCCAGA
TCACATGAAGCAGCACGATTTCTTCAAATCTGCTATGCCTGAAGGTTATGTTCAAGAGAGAACAATTTTC
TTTAAGGATGATGGAAACTACAAAACTAGAGCTGAGGTTAAGTTTGAGGGAGATACATTGGTGAATAGAA
TTGAACTCAAGGGAATCGATTTCAAAGAGGATGGTAACATCCTTGGACATAAATTGGAATACAACTACAA
CTCACACAACGTTTACATCATGGCTGATAAGCAAAAGAACGGAATTAAGGTGAACTTCAAGATCAGACAT
AACATCGAGGATGGATCTGTTCAGTTGGCTGATCACTATCAACAGAATACTCCAATTGGAGATGGACCAG
TTCTTTTGCCTGATAACCATTACCTTTCTACACAGTCAAAGCTGTCTAAAGATCCTAATGAGAAAAGAGA
TCACATGGTTCTCCTTGAGTTTGTGACTGCTGCAGGTATCACACTCGGTATGGATGAGCTTTACAAGGGT
ACCTCTGGATCTGGATCAGGTTCTGGTAGTGGTTCTGGTTCAGGATCTGCATGCATGGTTTCTAAGGGTG
AGGAACTCTTCACTGGTGTTGTTCCTATCCTCGTTGAGCTTGATGGTGATGTGAACGGACATAAGTTCTC
TGTTTCTGGTGAAGGTGAGGGTGATGCTACTTACGGAAAGCTTACTCTCA
