>Addgene plasmid #48830 | pGGC025 | addgene partial sequence | sequence record 72504 | M13pUC-Fwd 5'-CCCAGTCACGACGTTGTAAAACG-3'
CTATAGGGCGAGAATTCGGTCTCACTGACTTGTACAGCTCGTCCATGCCGTGAGTGATCCCGGCGGCGGT
CACGAACTCCAGCAGGACCATGTGATCGCGCTTCTCGTTGGGGTCTTTGCTCAGCTTGGACTGGGTGCTC
AGGTAGTGGTTGTCGGGCAGCAGCACGGGGCCGTCGCCGATGGGGGTGTTCTGCTGGTAGTGGTCGGCGA
GCTGCACGCTGCCGTCCTCGATGTTGTGGCGGATCTTGAAGTTCACCTTGATGCCGTTCTTCTGCTTGTC
GGCCATGATATAGACGTTGTGGCTGTTGTAGTTGTACTCCAGCTTGTGCCCCAGGATGTTGCCGTCCTCC
TTGAAGTCGATGCCCTTCAGCTCGATGCGGTTCACCAGGGTGTCGCCCTCGAACTTCACCTCGGCGCGGG
TCTTGTAGTTGCCGTCGTCCTTGAAGAAGATGGTGCGCTCCTGGACGTAGCCTTCGGGCATGGCGGACTT
GAAGAAGTCGTGCTGCTTCATGTGGTCGGGGTAGCGGCTGAAGCACTGCACGCCGTAGGTGAAGGTGGTC
ACGAGGGTGGGCCAGGGCACGGGCAGCTTGCCGGTGGTGCAGATGAACTTCAGGGTCAGCTTGCCGTAGG
TGGCATCGCCCTCGCCCTCGCCGGACACGCTGAACTTGTGGCCGTTTACGTCGCCGTCCAGCTCGACCAG
GATGGGCACCACCCCGGTGAACAGCTCCTCGCCCTTGCTCACCATACCGGTACTTCCAGATCCACTACCT
GATCCACTTCCACTACCACTTCCAGACCGCGGCTTGTAAAGTTCATCCATTCCGTGAGTGATTCCAGCAG
CAGTAACAAACTCCAAGAGCACCATATGATCCCTCTTCTCGTTAGGATCTTTAGAGAGCTTAGACTG
